>Addgene plasmid #118866 | pOCC72 | depositor full sequence | sequence record 224656 | Full Sequence
AGCTGCCACCATTTTGTTCGCCCAGGACTCTAGCTATAGTTCTAGTGGTTGGCTACGTATACTCCGGAAT
ATTAATAGATCATGGAGATAATTAAAATGATAACCATCTCGCAAATAAATAAGTATTTTACTGTTTTCGT
AACAGTTTTGTAATAAAAAAACCTATAAATATTCCGGATTATTCATACCGTCCCACCATCGGGCGCGGAT
CGCCACCATGGGCAGCAGCCATCACCATCACCATCACAGCAGCGGCAGACTGGAAGTTCTGTTCCAGGGG
CCGATGGTGAGCAAGGGCGAGGAGCTGTTCACCGGGGTGGTGCCCATCCTGGTCGAGCTGGACGGCGACG
TAAACGGCCACAAGTTCAGCGTGTCCGGCGAGGGCGAGGGCGATGCCACCTACGGCAAGCTGACCCTGAA
GTTCATCTGCACCACCGGCAAGCTGCCCGTGCCCTGGCCCACCCTCGTGACCACCCTGACCTACGGCGTG
CAGTGCTTCAGCCGCTACCCCGACCACATGAAGCAGCACGACTTCTTCAAGTCCGCCATGCCCGAAGGCT
ACGTCCAGGAGCGCACCATCTTCTTCAAGGACGACGGCAACTACAAGACCCGCGCCGAGGTGAAGTTCGA
GGGCGACACCCTGGTGAACCGCATCGAGCTGAAGGGCATCGACTTCAAGGAGGACGGCAACATCCTGGGG
CACAAGCTGGAGTACAACTACAACAGCCACAACGTCTATATCATGGCCGACAAGCAGAAGAACGGCATCA
AGGTGAACTTCAAGATCCGCCACAACATCGAGGACGGCAGCGTGCAGCTCGCCGACCACTACCAGCAGAA
CACCCCCATCGGCGACGGCCCCGTGCTGCTGCCCGACAACCACTACCTGAGCACCCAGTCCAAACTGAGC
AAAGACCCCAACGAGAAGCGCGATCACATGGTCCTGCTGGAGTTCGTGACCGCCGCCGGGATCACTCTCG
GCATGGACGAGCTGTACAAGGGATCCAGCAGCGGCAGAGAAAACTTGTATTTCCAGGGCGCGGCCGCAAG
CGCTATGGCCACAACCTGTTACATTGCACAAGATAAAAATATATCATCACGAACAGTAAAACTGTCTGCT
TACATAAACAGTAATACAAGGGGTGTTATGCAGTTTAAGGTTTACACCTATAAAAGAGAGAGCCGTTATC
GTCTGTTTGTGGATGTACAGAGTGATATTATTGACACGCCCGGGCGACGGATGGTGATCCCCCTGGCCAG
TGCCCGTCTGCTGTCAGATAAAGTCTCCCGTGAACTTTACCCGGTGGTGCATATCGGGGATGAAAGCTGG
CGCATGATGACCACCGATATGGCCAGTGTGCCGGTCTCCGTTATCGGGGAAGAAGTGGCTGATCTCAGCC
ACCGCGAAAATGACATCAAAAACGCCATTAACCTGATGTTCTGGGGAATATAAATGTCAGGCTCCCTTAT
ACACAGCCAGTGGCGCGCCGTAATAGAAGCTTGTCGAGAAGTACTAGAGGATCATAATCAGCCATACCAC
ATTTGTAGAGGTTTTACTTGCTTTAAAAAACCTCCCACACCTCCCCCTGAACCTGAAACATAAAATGAAT
GCAATTGTTGTTGTTAACTTGTTTATTGCAGCTTATAATGGTTACAAATAAAGCAATAGCATCACAAATT
TCACAAATAAAGCATTTTTTTCACTGCATTCTAGTTGTGGTTTGTCCAAACTCATCAATGTATCTTATCA
TGTCTGGATCTGATCACTGCTTGAGCCTAGGAGATCCGAACCAGATAAGTGAAAGCCTGCATCCGCAGAT
CTTAATTAATAAAACACGATACATTGTTATTAGTACATTTATTAAGCGCTAGATTCTGTGCGTTGTTGAT
TTACAGACAATTGTTGTACGTATTTTAATAATTCATTAAATTTATAATCTTTAGGGTGGTATGTTAGAGC
GAAAATCAAATGATTTTCAGCGTCTTTATATCTGAATTTAAATATTAAATCCTCAATAGATTTGTAAAAT
AGGTTTCGATTAGTTTCAAACAAGGGTTGTTTTTCCGAACCGATGGCTGGACTATCTAATGGATTTTCGC
TCAACGCCACAAAACTTGCCAAATCTTGTAGCAGCAATCTAGCTTTGTCGATATTCGTTTGTGTTTTGTT
TTGTAATAAAGGTTCGACGTCGTTCAAAATATTATGCGCTTTTGTATTTCTTTCATCACTGTCGTTAGTG
TACAATTGACTCGACGTAAACACGTTAAATAACGCTTGGACATATTTAACATCGGGCGTGTTAGCTTTAT
TAGGCCGATTATCGTCGTCGTCCCAACCCTCGTCGTTAGAAGTTGCTTCCGAAGACGATTTTGCCATAGC
CACACGACGCCTATTAATTGTGTCGGCTAACACGTCCGCGATCAAATTTGTAGTTGAGCTTTTTGGGCCT
CATGGGCCTTCCGCTCACTGCCCGCTTTCCAGTCGGGAAACCTGTCGTGCCAGCTGCATTAACATGGTCA
TAGCTGTTTCCTTGCGTATTGGGCGCTCTCCGCTTCCTCGCTCACTGACTCGCTGCGCTCGGTCGTTCGG
GTAAAGCCTGGGGTGCCTAATGAGCAAAAGGCCAGCAAAAGGCCAGGAACCGTAAAAAGGCCGCGTTGCT
GGCGTTTTTCCATAGGCTCCGCCCCCCTGACGAGCATCACAAAAATCGACGCTCAAGTCAGAGGTGGCGA
AACCCGACAGGACTATAAAGATACCAGGCGTTTCCCCCTGGAAGCTCCCTCGTGCGCTCTCCTGTTCCGA
CCCTGCCGCTTACCGGATACCTGTCCGCCTTTCTCCCTTCGGGAAGCGTGGCGCTTTCTCATAGCTCACG
CTGTAGGTATCTCAGTTCGGTGTAGGTCGTTCGCTCCAAGCTGGGCTGTGTGCACGAACCCCCCGTTCAG
CCCGACCGCTGCGCCTTATCCGGTAACTATCGTCTTGAGTCCAACCCGGTAAGACACGACTTATCGCCAC
TGGCAGCAGCCACTGGTAACAGGATTAGCAGAGCGAGGTATGTAGGCGGTGCTACAGAGTTCTTGAAGTG
GTGGCCTAACTACGGCTACACTAGAAGAACAGTATTTGGTATCTGCGCTCTGCTGAAGCCAGTTACCTTC
GGAAAAAGAGTTGGTAGCTCTTGATCCGGCAAACAAACCACCGCTGGTAGCGGTGGTTTTTTTGTTTGCA
AGCAGCAGATTACGCGCAGAAAAAAAGGATCTCAAGAAGATCCTTTGATCTTTTCTACGGGGTCTGACGC
TCAGTGGAACGAAAACTCACGTTAAGGGATTTTGGTCATGAGATTATCAAAAAGGATCTTCACCTAGATC
CTTTTAAATTAAAAATGAAGTTTTAAATCAATCTAAAGTATATATGAGTAAACTTGGTCTGACAGTTACC
AATGCTTAATCAGTGAGGCACCTATCTCAGCGATCTGTCTATTTCGTTCATCCATAGTTGCCTGACTCCC
CGTCGTGTAGATAACTACGATACGGGAGGGCTTACCATCTGGCCCCAGTGCTGCAATGATACCGCGAGAC
CCACGCTCACCGGCTCCAGATTTATCAGCAATAAACCAGCCAGCCGGAAGGGCCGAGCGCAGAAGTGGTC
CTGCAACTTTATCCGCCTCCATCCAGTCTATTAATTGTTGCCGGGAAGCTAGAGTAAGTAGTTCGCCAGT
TAATAGTTTGCGCAACGTTGTTGCCATTGCTGCAGGCATCGTGGTGTCACGCTCGTCGTTTGGTATGGCT
TCATTCAGCTCCGGTTCCCAACGATCAAGGCGAGTTACATGATCCCCCATGTTGTGCAAAAAAGCGGTTA
GCTCCTTCGGTCCTCCGATCGTTGTCAGAAGTAAGTTGGCCGCAGTGTTATCACTCATGGTTATGGCAGC
ACTGCATAATTCTCTTACTGTCATGCCATCCGTAAGATGCTTTTCTGTGACTGGTGAGTACTCAACCAAG
TCATTCTGAGAATAGTGTATGCGGCGACCGAGTTGCTCTTGCCCGGCGTCAACACGGGATAATACCGCGC
CACATAGCAGAACTTTAAAAGTGCTCATCATTGGAAAACGTTCTTCGGGGCGAAAACTCTCAAGGATCTT
ACCGCTGTTGAGATCCAGTTCGATGTAACCCACTCGTGCACCCAACTGATCTTCAGCATCTTTTACTTTC
ACCAGCGTTTCTGGGTGAGCAAAAACAGGAAGGCAAAATGCCGCAAAAAAGGGAATAAGGGCGACACGGA
AATGTTGAATACTCATTACTCTTCCTTTTTCAATATTATTGAAGCATTTATCAGGGTTATTGTCTCATGA
GCGGATACATATTTGAATGTATTTAGAAAAATAAACAAATAGGGGTTCCGCGCACATTTCCCCGAAAAGT
GCCACCTAAATTGTAAGCGTTAATATTTTGTTAAAATTCGCGTTAAATTTTTGTTAAATCAGCTCATTTT
TTAACCAATAGGCCGAAATCGGCAAAATCCCTTATAAATCAAAAGAATAGACCGAGATAGGGTTGAGTGG
CCGCTACAGGGCGCTCCCATTCGCCATTCAGGCTGCGCAACTGTTGGGAAGGGCGTTTCGGTGCGGGCCT
CTTCGCTATTACGCCAGCTGGCGAAAGGGGGATGTGCTGCAAGGCGATTAAGTTGGGTAACGCCAGGGTT
TTCCCAGTCACGACGTTGTAAAACGACGGCCAGTGAGCGCGACGTAATACGACTCACTATAGGGCGAATT
GGCGGAAGGCCGTCAAGGCCGTGACGTTAAAACTATTAAGCCATCCAATCGACCGTTAGTCGAATCAGGA
CCGCTGGTGCGAGAAGCCGCGAAGTATGGCGAATGCATCGTATAACGTGTGGAGTCCGCTCATTAGAGCG
TCATGTTTAGACAAGAAAGCTACATATTTAATTGATCCCGATGATTTTATTGATAAATTGACCCTAACTC
CATACACGGTATTCTACAATGGCGGGGTTTTGGTCAAAATTTCCGGACTGCGATTGTACATGCTGTTAAC
GGCTCCGCCCACTATTAATGAAATTAAAAATTCCAATTTTAAAAAACGCAGCAAGAGAAACATTTGTATG
AAAGAATGCGTAGAAGGAAAGAAAAATGTCGTGGACATGCTGAACAACAAGATTAATATGCCTCCGTGTA
TAAAAAAAATATTGAACGATTTGAAAGAAAACAATGTACCGCGCGGCGGTATGTACAGGAAGAGGTTTAT
ACTAAACTGTTACATTGCAAACGTGGTTTCGTGTGCCAAGTGTGAAAACCGATGTTTAATCAAGGCTCTG
ACGCATTTCTACAACCACGACTCCAAGTGTGTGGGTGAAGTCATGCATCTTTTAATCAAATCCCAAGATG
TGTATAAACCACCAAACTGCCAAAAAATGAAAACTGTGGACAAGCTCTGTCCGTTTGCTGGCAACTGCAA
GGGTCTCAATCCTATTTGTAATTATTGAATAATAAAACAATTATAAATGCTAAATTTGTTTTTTATTAAC
GATACAAACCAAACGCAACAAGAACATTTGTAGTATTATCTATAATTGAAAACGCGTAGTTATAATCGCT
GAGGTAATATTTAAAATCATTTTCAAATGATTCACAGTTAATTTGCGACAATATAATTTTATTTTCACAT
AAACTAGACGCCTTGTCGTCTTCTTCTTCGTATTCCTTCTCTTTTTCATTTTTCTCCTCATAAAAATTAA
CATAGTTATTATCGTATCCATATATGTATCTATCGTATAGAGTAAATTTTTTGTTGTCATAAATATATAT
GTCTTTTTTAATGGGGTGTATAGTACCGCTGCGCATAGTTTTTCTGTAATTTACAACAGTGCTATTTTCT
GGTAGTTCTTCGGAGTGTGTTGCTTTAATTATTAAATTTATATAATCAATGAATTTGGGATCGTCGGTTT
TGTACAATATGTTGCCGGCATAGTACGCAGCTTCTTCTAGTTCAATTACACCATTTTTTAGCAGCACCGG
ATTAACATAACTTTCCAAAATGTTGTACGAACCGTTAAACAAAAACAGTTCACCTCCCTTTTCTATACTA
TTGTCTGCGAGCAGTTGTTTGTTGTTAAAAATAACAGCCATTGTAATGAGACGCACAAACTAATATCACA
Features (pLannotate 1.2.2; 17 found; start..end, strand, type, name):
     79..170     +  promoter       polyhedrin promoter: polh from Autographa californica; promoter for the baculovirus polyhedrin gene
    230..247     +  CDS            7xHis (fragment): 6xHis affinity tag
    284..1000    +  CDS            mEGFP: mEGFP is a basic (constitutively fluorescent) green fluorescent protein published in 2002, derived from Aequorea victoria. It has moderate acid sensitivity.
   1148..1450    +  CDS            ccdB: CCDB_ECOLI - Also known as G, letB, letD. Experimental evidence at protein level: Swiss-Prot protein existence level 1. Toxic component of a type II toxin-antitoxin (TA) system, functioning in plasmid maintainence. Responsible for the post- segregational killing (PSK) of plasmid-free cells, also referred to as a plasmid addiction system. Half-life of over 2 hours. Cell killing by CcdB is accompanied by filamentation, defects in chromosome and plasmid segregation, defects in cell division, formation of anucleate cells, decreased DNA synthesis and plasmid loss. Interferes with the activity of DN
   1520..1603    +  CDS            large T antigen (fragment): large T antigen from SV40 (simian virus 40)
   1626..1760    +  polyA_signal   SV40 poly(A) signal: SV40 polyadenylation signal
   1833..2205    +  3'UTR          polyhedrin 3' UTR: 3' UTR from the Autographa californica nucleopolyhedrovirus polyhedrin gene (Suzuki et al., 2006)
   2465..2512    -  CDS            lacI (fragment): lac repressor; lacI; The lac repressor binds to the lac operator to inhibit transcription in E. coli. This inhibition can be relieved by adding lactose or isopropyl-β-D-thiogalactopyranoside (IPTG).
   2549..2589    -  rep_origin     RSF ori (fragment): Plasmids containing the RSF 1030 origin of replication can be propagated in E. coli cells that contain additional plasmids with compatible origins.
   2667..3255    -  rep_origin     ori: high-copy-number ColE1/pMB1/pBR322/pUC origin of replication
   3426..4286    -  CDS            AmpR: β-lactamase; bla; confers resistance to ampicillin, carbenicillin, and related antibiotics
   4288..4392    -  promoter       AmpR promoter: bla
   4418..4549    -  rep_origin     M13 ori (fragment): M13 bacteriophage origin of replication; arrow indicates direction of (+) strand synthesis
   4570..4726    -  CDS            lacZα (fragment): LacZα fragment of β-galactosidase; lacZ fragment
   4735..4753    +  promoter       T7 promoter: promoter for bacteriophage T7 RNA polymerase
   4856..5485    +  CDS            LEF-2: LEF2_NPVAC - Experimental evidence at protein level: Swiss-Prot protein existence level 1. Plays an essential role in viral DNA replication. Does not seem to participate in the initiation step but is rather important for the amplification of DNA. Also required for expression from the vp39 and polh promoters. From Autographa californica nuclear polyhedrosis virus (AcMNPV).
   5526..6131    +  CDS            ORF603: baculovirus ORF603 protein
