>Addgene plasmid #118866 | pOCC72 | addgene full sequence | sequence record 232323 | Addgene NGS Result
ATTCCGGATTATTCATACCGTCCCACCATCGGGCGCGGATCGCCACCATGGGCAGCAGCCATCACCATCA
CCATCACAGCAGCGGCAGACTGGAAGTTCTGTTCCAGGGGCCGATGGTGAGCAAGGGCGAGGAGCTGTTC
ACCGGGGTGGTGCCCATCCTGGTCGAGCTGGACGGCGACGTAAACGGCCACAAGTTCAGCGTGTCCGGCG
AGGGCGAGGGCGATGCCACCTACGGCAAGCTGACCCTGAAGTTCATCTGCACCACCGGCAAGCTGCCCGT
GCCCTGGCCCACCCTCGTGACCACCCTGACCTACGGCGTGCAGTGCTTCAGCCGCTACCCCGACCACATG
AAGCAGCACGACTTCTTCAAGTCCGCCATGCCCGAAGGCTACGTCCAGGAGCGCACCATCTTCTTCAAGG
ACGACGGCAACTACAAGACCCGCGCCGAGGTGAAGTTCGAGGGCGACACCCTGGTGAACCGCATCGAGCT
GAAGGGCATCGACTTCAAGGAGGACGGCAACATCCTGGGGCACAAGCTGGAGTACAACTACAACAGCCAC
AACGTCTATATCATGGCCGACAAGCAGAAGAACGGCATCAAGGTGAACTTCAAGATCCGCCACAACATCG
AGGACGGCAGCGTGCAGCTCGCCGACCACTACCAGCAGAACACCCCCATCGGCGACGGCCCCGTGCTGCT
GCCCGACAACCACTACCTGAGCACCCAGTCCAAACTGAGCAAAGACCCCAACGAGAAGCGCGATCACATG
GTCCTGCTGGAGTTCGTGACCGCCGCCGGGATCACTCTCGGCATGGACGAGCTGTACAAGGGATCCAGCA
GCGGCAGAGAAAACTTGTATTTCCAGGGCGCGGCCGCAAGCGCTATGGCCACAACCTGTTACATTGCACA
AGATAAAAATATATCATCACGAACAGTAAAACTGTCTGCTTACATAAACAGTAATACAAGGGGTGTTATG
CAGTTTAAGGTTTACACCTATAAAAGAGAGAGCCGTTATCGTCTGTTTGTGGATGTACAGAGTGATATTA
TTGACACGCCCGGGCGACGGATGGTGATCCCCCTGGCCAGTGCCCGTCTGCTGTCAGATAAAGTCTCCCG
TGAACTTTACCCGGTGGTGCATATCGGGGATGAAAGCTGGCGCATGATGACCACCGATATGGCCAGTGTG
CCGGTCTCCGTTATCGGGGAAGAAGTGGCTGATCTCAGCCACCGCGAAAATGACATCAAAAACGCCATTA
ACCTGATGTTCTGGGGAATATAAATGTCAGGCTCCCTTATACACAGCCAGTGGCGCGCCGTAATAGAAGC
TTGTCGAGAAGTACTAGAGGATCATAATCAGCCATACCACATTTGTAGAGGTTTTACTTGCTTTAAAAAA
CCTCCCACACCTCCCCCTGAACCTGAAACATAAAATGAATGCAATTGTTGTTGTTAACTTGTTTATTGCA
GCTTATAATGGTTACAAATAAAGCAATAGCATCACAAATTTCACAAATAAAGCATTTTTTTCACTGCATT
CTAGTTGTGGTTTGTCCAAACTCATCAATGTATCTTATCATGTCTGGATCTGATCACTGCTTGAGCCTAG
GAGATCCGAACCAGATAAGTGAAAGCCTGCATCCGCAGATCTTAATTAATAAAACACGATACATTGTTAT
TAGTACATTTATTAAGCGCTAGATTCTGTGCGTTGTTGATTTACAGACAATTGTTGTACGTATTTTAATA
ATTCATTAAATTTATAATCTTTAGGGTGGTATGTTAGAGCGAAAATCAAATGATTTTCAGCGTCTTTATA
TCTGAATTTAAATATTAAATCCTCAATAGATTTGTAAAATAGGTTTCGATTAGTTTCAAACAAGGGTTGT
TTTTCCGAACCGATGGCTGGACTATCTAATGGATTTTCGCTCAACGCCACAAAACTTGCCAAATCTTGTA
GCAGCAATCTAGCTTTGTCGATATTCGTTTGTGTTTTGTTTTGTAATAAAGGTTCGACGTCGTTCAAAAT
ATTATGCGCTTTTGTATTTCTTTCATCACTGTCGTTAGTGTACAATTGACTCGACGTAAACACGTTAAAT
AACGCTTGGACATATTTAACATCGGGCGTGTTAGCTTTATTAGGCCGATTATCGTCGTCGTCCCAACCCT
CGTCGTTAGAAGTTGCTTCCGAAGACGATTTTGCCATAGCCACACGACGCCTATTAATTGTGTCGGCTAA
CACGTCCGCGATCAAATTTGTAGTTGAGCTTTTTGGGCCTCATGGGCCTTCCGCTCACTGCCCGCTTTCC
AGTCGGGAAACCTGTCGTGCCAGCTGCATTAACATGGTCATAGCTGTTTCCTTGCGTATTGGGCGCTCTC
CGCTTCCTCGCTCACTGACTCGCTGCGCTCGGTCGTTCGGGTAAAGCCTGGGGTGCCTAATGAGCAAAAG
GCCAGCAAAAGGCCAGGAACCGTAAAAAGGCCGCGTTGCTGGCGTTTTTCCATAGGCTCCGCCCCCCTGA
CGAGCATCACAAAAATCGACGCTCAAGTCAGAGGTGGCGAAACCCGACAGGACTATAAAGATACCAGGCG
TTTCCCCCTGGAAGCTCCCTCGTGCGCTCTCCTGTTCCGACCCTGCCGCTTACCGGATACCTGTCCGCCT
TTCTCCCTTCGGGAAGCGTGGCGCTTTCTCATAGCTCACGCTGTAGGTATCTCAGTTCGGTGTAGGTCGT
TCGCTCCAAGCTGGGCTGTGTGCACGAACCCCCCGTTCAGCCCGACCGCTGCGCCTTATCCGGTAACTAT
CGTCTTGAGTCCAACCCGGTAAGACACGACTTATCGCCACTGGCAGCAGCCACTGGTAACAGGATTAGCA
GAGCGAGGTATGTAGGCGGTGCTACAGAGTTCTTGAAGTGGTGGCCTAACTACGGCTACACTAGAAGAAC
AGTATTTGGTATCTGCGCTCTGCTGAAGCCAGTTACCTTCGGAAAAAGAGTTGGTAGCTCTTGATCCGGC
AAACAAACCACCGCTGGTAGCGGTGGTTTTTTTGTTTGCAAGCAGCAGATTACGCGCAGAAAAAAAGGAT
CTCAAGAAGATCCTTTGATCTTTTCTACGGGGTCTGACGCTCAGTGGAACGAAAACTCACGTTAAGGGAT
TTTGGTCATGAGATTATCAAAAAGGATCTTCACCTAGATCCTTTTAAATTAAAAATGAAGTTTTAAATCA
ATCTAAAGTATATATGAGTAAACTTGGTCTGACAGTTACCAATGCTTAATCAGTGAGGCACCTATCTCAG
CGATCTGTCTATTTCGTTCATCCATAGTTGCCTGACTCCCCGTCGTGTAGATAACTACGATACGGGAGGG
CTTACCATCTGGCCCCAGTGCTGCAATGATACCGCGAGAACCACGCTCACCGGCTCCAGATTTATCAGCA
ATAAACCAGCCAGCCGGAAGGGCCGAGCGCAGAAGTGGTCCTGCAACTTTATCCGCCTCCATCCAGTCTA
TTAATTGTTGCCGGGAAGCTAGAGTAAGTAGTTCGCCAGTTAATAGTTTGCGCAACGTTGTTGCCATTGC
TACAGGCATCGTGGTGTCACGCTCGTCGTTTGGTATGGCTTCATTCAGCTCCGGTTCCCAACGATCAAGG
CGAGTTACATGATCCCCCATGTTGTGCAAAAAAGCGGTTAGCTCCTTCGGTCCTCCGATCGTTGTCAGAA
GTAAGTTGGCCGCAGTGTTATCACTCATGGTTATGGCAGCACTGCATAATTCTCTTACTGTCATGCCATC
CGTAAGATGCTTTTCTGTGACTGGTGAGTACTCAACCAAGTCATTCTGAGAATAGTGTATGCGGCGACCG
AGTTGCTCTTGCCCGGCGTCAATACGGGATAATACCGCGCCACATAGCAGAACTTTAAAAGTGCTCATCA
TTGGAAAACGTTCTTCGGGGCGAAAACTCTCAAGGATCTTACCGCTGTTGAGATCCAGTTCGATGTAACC
CACTCGTGCACCCAACTGATCTTCAGCATCTTTTACTTTCACCAGCGTTTCTGGGTGAGCAAAAACAGGA
AGGCAAAATGCCGCAAAAAAGGGAATAAGGGCGACACGGAAATGTTGAATACTCATACTCTTCCTTTTTC
AATATTATTGAAGCATTTATCAGGGTTATTGTCTCATGAGCGGATACATATTTGAATGTATTTAGAAAAA
TAAACAAATAGGGGTTCCGCGCACATTTCCCCGAAAAGTGCCACCTAAATTGTAAGCGTTAATATTTTGT
TAAAATTCGCGTTAAATTTTTGTTAAATCAGCTCATTTTTTAACCAATAGGCCGAAATCGGCAAAATCCC
TTATAAATCAAAAGAATAGACCGAGATAGGGTTGAGTGGCCGCTACAGGGCGCTCCCATTCGCCATTCAG
GCTGCGCAACTGTTGGGAAGGGCGTTTCGGTGCGGGCCTCTTCGCTATTACGCCAGCTGGCGAAAGGGGG
ATGTGCTGCAAGGCGATTAAGTTGGGTAACGCCAGGGTTTTCCCAGTCACGACGTTGTAAAACGACGGCC
AGTGAGCGCGACGTAATACGACTCACTATAGGGCGAATTGGCGGAAGGCCGTCAAGGCCGTGACGTTAAA
ACTATTAAGCCATCCAATCGACCGTTAGTCGAATCAGGACCGCTGGTGCGAGAAGCCGCGAAGTATGGCG
AATGCATCGTATAACGTGTGGAGTCCGCTCATTAGAGCGTCATGTTTAGACAAGAAAGCTACATATTTAA
TTGATCCCGATGATTTTATTGATAAATTGACCCTAACTCCATACACGGTATTCTACAATGGCGGGGTTTT
GGTCAAAATTTCCGGACTGCGATTGTACATGCTGTTAACGGCTCCGCCCACTATTAATGAAATTAAAAAT
TCCAATTTTAAAAAACGCAGCAAGAGAAACATTTGTATGAAAGAATGCGTAGAAGGAAAGAAAAATGTCG
TGGACATGCTGAACAACAAGATTAATATGCCTCCGTGTATAAAAAAAATATTGAACGATTTGAAAGAAAA
CAATGTACCGCGCGGCGGTATGTACAGGAAGAGGTTTATACTAAACTGTTACATTGCAAACGTGGTTTCG
TGTGCCAAGTGTGAAAACCGATGTTTAATCAAGGCTCTGACGCATTTCTACAACCACGACTCCAAGTGTG
TGGGTGAAGTCATGCATCTTTTAATCAAATCCCAAGATGTGTATAAACCACCAAACTGCCAAAAAATGAA
AACTGTGGACAAGCTCTGTCCGTTTGCTGGCAACTGCAAGGGTCTCAATCCTATTTGTAATTATTGAATA
ATAAAACAATTATAAATGCTAAATTTGTTTTTTATTAACGATACAAACCAAACGCAACAAGAACATTTGT
AGTATTATCTATAATTGAAAACGCGTAGTTATAATCGCTGAGGTAATATTTAAAATCATTTTCAAATGAT
TCACAGTTAATTTGCGACAATATAATTTTATTTTCACATAAACTAGACGCCTTGTCGTCTTCTTCTTCGT
ATTCCTTCTCTTTTTCATTTTTCTCCTCATAAAAATTAACATAGTTATTATCGTATCCATATATGTATCT
ATCGTATAGAGTAAATTTTTTGTTGTCATAAATATATATGTCTTTTTTAATGGGGTGTATAGTACCGCTG
CGCATAGTTTTTCTGTAATTTACAACAGTGCTATTTTCTGGTAGTTCTTCGGAGTGTGTTGCTTTAATTA
TTAAATTTATATAATCAATGAATTTGGGATCGTCGGTTTTGTACAATATGTTGCCGGCATAGTACGCAGC
TTCTTCTAGTTCAATTACACCATTTTTTAGCAGCACCGGATTAACATAACTTTCCAAAATGTTGTACGAA
CCGTTAAACAAAAACAGTTCACCTCCCTTTTCTATACTATTGTCTGCGAGCAGTTGTTTGTTGTTAAAAA
TAACAGCCATTGTAATGAGACGCACAAACTAATATCACAAGCTGCCACCATTTTGTTCGCCCAGGACTCT
AGCTATAGTTCTAGTGGTTGGCTACGTATACTCCGGAATATTAATAGATCATGGAGATAATTAAAATGAT
AACCATCTCGCAAATAAATAAGTATTTTACTGTTTTCGTAACAGTTTTGTAATAAAAAAACCTATAAAT
Features (pLannotate 1.2.2; 17 found; start..end, strand, type, name):
     60..77      +  CDS            7xHis (fragment): 6xHis affinity tag
    114..830     +  CDS            mEGFP: mEGFP is a basic (constitutively fluorescent) green fluorescent protein published in 2002, derived from Aequorea victoria. It has moderate acid sensitivity.
    978..1280    +  CDS            ccdB: CCDB_ECOLI - Also known as G, letB, letD. Experimental evidence at protein level: Swiss-Prot protein existence level 1. Toxic component of a type II toxin-antitoxin (TA) system, functioning in plasmid maintainence. Responsible for the post- segregational killing (PSK) of plasmid-free cells, also referred to as a plasmid addiction system. Half-life of over 2 hours. Cell killing by CcdB is accompanied by filamentation, defects in chromosome and plasmid segregation, defects in cell division, formation of anucleate cells, decreased DNA synthesis and plasmid loss. Interferes with the activity of DN
   1350..1433    +  CDS            large T antigen (fragment): large T antigen from SV40 (simian virus 40)
   1456..1590    +  polyA_signal   SV40 poly(A) signal: SV40 polyadenylation signal
   1663..2035    +  3'UTR          polyhedrin 3' UTR: 3' UTR from the Autographa californica nucleopolyhedrovirus polyhedrin gene (Suzuki et al., 2006)
   2295..2342    -  CDS            lacI (fragment): lac repressor; lacI; The lac repressor binds to the lac operator to inhibit transcription in E. coli. This inhibition can be relieved by adding lactose or isopropyl-β-D-thiogalactopyranoside (IPTG).
   2379..2419    -  rep_origin     RSF ori (fragment): Plasmids containing the RSF 1030 origin of replication can be propagated in E. coli cells that contain additional plasmids with compatible origins.
   2497..3085    -  rep_origin     ori: high-copy-number ColE1/pMB1/pBR322/pUC origin of replication
   3256..4116    -  CDS            AmpR: β-lactamase; bla; confers resistance to ampicillin, carbenicillin, and related antibiotics
   4117..4221    -  promoter       AmpR promoter: bla
   4247..4378    -  rep_origin     M13 ori (fragment): M13 bacteriophage origin of replication; arrow indicates direction of (+) strand synthesis
   4399..4555    -  CDS            lacZα (fragment): LacZα fragment of β-galactosidase; lacZ fragment
   4564..4582    +  promoter       T7 promoter: promoter for bacteriophage T7 RNA polymerase
   4685..5314    +  CDS            LEF-2: LEF2_NPVAC - Experimental evidence at protein level: Swiss-Prot protein existence level 1. Plays an essential role in viral DNA replication. Does not seem to participate in the initiation step but is rather important for the amplification of DNA. Also required for expression from the vp39 and polh promoters. From Autographa californica nuclear polyhedrosis virus (AcMNPV).
   5355..5960    +  CDS            ORF603: baculovirus ORF603 protein
   6068..6159    +  promoter       polyhedrin promoter: polh from Autographa californica; promoter for the baculovirus polyhedrin gene
