[The description below was written by a language model from this plasmid's Addgene catalogue record and pLannotate feature annotations shown in this document.]
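Description:
pOCC72 is a baculovirus transfer (shuttle) vector built on the pOET1 backbone, intended for producing recombinant baculovirus with the FlashBac bacmid and expressing proteins in insect cells. In E. coli it is maintained at high copy through a ColE1/pUC-type origin and selected with ampicillin via the β-lactamase gene. Because the empty vector carries the toxic ccdB gene, it is propagated in the ccdB-tolerant strain DB3.1. Two full sequence records of about 6.16 kb (one from the depositor, one from repository sequencing) differ only in numbering origin and by a single nucleotide, and both show the same 17 features. Short annotated fragments of lacI, RSF ori, M13 ori, lacZα and a T7 promoter appear to be backbone remnants with no stated function.

The expression cassette is driven by the AcMNPV polyhedrin (polH) promoter, a very late and very strong viral promoter. Downstream lies an N-terminal tag module: a HIS6 affinity tag followed by a 3C protease site, then monomeric EGFP followed by a TEV protease site. This allows purification and fluorescence tracking of the fusion, with stepwise removal of either the His tag alone or the whole tag. A ccdB stuffer sits between NotI and AscI. Replacing it with a gene of interest gives negative selection against uncut or religated vector in standard strains, and a stop codon follows the AscI site. An SV40 poly(A) signal and the polyhedrin 3′ UTR lie downstream of the cassette. Upstream, the LEF-2 and ORF603 sequences supply one of the baculoviral flanks for homologous recombination, placing the cassette at the polyhedrin locus of the bacmid. The vector belongs to a modular, open-source series for baculovirus-based protein expression.
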