Addgene plasmid #118866: pOCC72
Purpose: shuttle vector for baculovirus production, using FlashBac bacmid; for recombinant protein with N-terminal HIS6 tag, cleavable with 3C, and N-terminal monomeric GFP, cleavable with TEV
Depositing lab: Marc Bickle & PEPC MPI CBG. Publication: FlexiBAC: a versatile, open-source baculovirus vector system for protein expression, secretion, and proteolytic processing. Lemaitre RP, Bogdanova A, Borgonovo B, Woodruff JB, Drechsel DN. BMC Biotechnol. 2019 Mar 29;19(1):20. doi: 10.1186/s12896-019-0512-z. PubMed 30925874.
Backbone
  Vector backbone: pOET1
  Backbone size w/o insert (bp): 4900
  Vector type: Insect Expression
Growth in bacteria
  Bacterial resistance: Ampicillin, 100 μg/mL
  Growth temperature: 37°C
  Growth strain: DB3.1
  Copy number: High Copy
Gene/Insert
  Gene/Insert name: NcoI-HIS6-3C-mGFP-TEV-NotI-ccdB-AscI-stop-HindIII cassette
  Promoter: polH
  Tag / fusion protein: HIS6, cleavable with 3C protease, mGFP, cleavable with TEV protease (N terminal on backbone)
  Cloning method: Restriction Enzyme; 5′ cloning site NotI (unknown if destroyed); 3′ cloning site AscI (unknown if destroyed)
Terms and licenses: Academic/Nonprofit Terms; Industry Terms: Not Available to Industry
How to cite: pOCC72 was a gift from Marc Bickle & PEPC MPI CBG (Addgene plasmid # 118866 ; http://n2t.net/addgene:118866 ; RRID:Addgene_118866)
